>Addgene plasmid #225974 | pQE-9-RTXMCR-TLY-X2N-C | addgene full sequence | sequence record 446175 | Addgene NGS Result
CTCGAGAAATCATAAAAAATTTATTTGCTTTGTGAGCGGATAACAATTATAATAGATTCAATTGTGAGCG
GATAACAATTTCACACAGAATTCATTAAAGAGGAGAAATTAACTATGAGAGGATCGCATCACCATCACCA
TCACGGATCCCATATGGAGCTCGGCGCTAGCGGCGGTGCAGGAAATGACACACTGTATGGCGGTGCGGGT
AATGATACGTTATATGGCGGAGCTGGAAACGACACCCTTTATGGTGGAGCCGGCAACGACACCCTTTATG
GCGGAGCTGGCAATGACACGCTTTACGGCGGTGCTGGTAACGACACCTTATATGGTGGAGCGGGAAATGA
TACTCTGTATGGTGGTGCCGGAAATGATACACTGTACGGTGGAGCCGGTAATGATACTTTGTACATAAAT
GCCGGAGCAGACCAGCTCTGGTTCGCTCGCCAAGGCAATGACCTCGAAATTCGTATCTTAGGGACGGACG
ACGCGCTCACTGTTCATGATTGGTATCGGGATGCGGATCACCGTGTGGAAATTATTCACGCGGCTAACCA
GGCTGTCGACCAAGCAGGTATAGAGAAACTTGTGGAAGCGATGGCCCAATATCCAGATGAATTCACTAGT
CTCGAGAAGCTTAATTAGCTGAGCTTGGACTCCTGTTGATAGATCCAGTAATGACCTCAGAACTCCATCT
GGATTTGTTCAGAACGCTCGGTTGCCGCCGGGCGTTTTTTATTGGTGAGAATCCAAGCTAGCTTGGCGAG
ATTTTCAGGAGCTAAGGAAGCTAAAATGGAGAAAAAAATCACTGGATATACCACCGTTGATATATCCCAA
TGGCATCGTAAAGAACATTTTGAGGCATTTCAGTCAGTTGCTCAATGTACCTATAACCAGACCGTTCAGC
TGGATATTACGGCCTTTTTAAAGACCGTAAAGAAAAATAAGCACAAGTTTTATCCGGCCTTTATTCACAT
TCTTGCCCGCCTGATGAATGCTCATCCGGAATTTCGTATGGCAATGAAAGACGGTGAGCTGGTGATATGG
GATAGTGTTCACCCTTGTTACACCGTTTTCCATGAGCAAACTGAAACGTTTTCATCGCTCTGGAGTGAAT
ACCACGACGATTTCCGGCAGTTTCTACACATATATTCGCAAGATGTGGCGTGTTACGGTGAAAACCTGGC
CTATTTCCCTAAAGGGTTTATTGAGAATATGTTTTTCGTCTCAGCCAATCCCTGGGTGAGTTTCACCAGT
TTTGATTTAAACGTGGCCAATATGGACAACTTCTTCGCCCCCGTTTTCACCATGGGCAAATATTATACGC
AAGGCGACAAGGTGCTGATGCCGCTGGCGATTCAGGTTCATCATGCCGTTTGTGATGGCTTCCATGTCGG
CAGAATGCTTAATGAATTACAACAGTACTGCGATGAGTGGCAGGGCGGGGCGTAATTTTTTTAAGGCAGT
TATTGGTGCCCTTAAACGCCTGGGGTAATGACTCTCTAGCTTGAGGCATCAAATAAAACGAAAGGCTCAG
TCGAAAGACTGGGCCTTTCGTTTTATCTGTTGTTTGTCGGTGAACGCTCTCCTGAGTAGGACAAATCCGC
CCTCTAGATTACGTGCAGTCGATGATAAGCTGTCAAACATGAGAATTGTGCCTAATGAGTGAGCTAACTT
ACATTAATTGCGTTGCGCTCACTGCCCGCTTTCCAGTCGGGAAACCTGTCGTGCCAGCTGCATTAATGAA
TCGGCCAACGCGCGGGGAGAGGCGGTTTGCGTATTGGGCGCCAGGGTGGTTTTTCTTTTCACCAGTGAGA
CGGGCAACAGCTGATTGCCCTTCACCGCCTGGCCCTGAGAGAGTTGCAGCAAGCGGTCCACGCTGGTTTG
CCCCAGCAGGCGAAAATCCTGTTTGATGGTGGTTAACGGCGGGATATAACATGAGCTGTCTTCGGTATCG
TCGTATCCCACTACCGAGATATCCGCACCAACGCGCAGCCCGGACTCGGTAATGGCGCGCATTGCGCCCA
GCGCCATCTGATCGTTGGCAACCAGCATCGCAGTGGGAACGATGCCCTCATTCAGCATTTGCATGGTTTG
TTGAAAACCGGACATGGCACTCCAGTCGCCTTCCCGTTCCGCTATCGGCTGAATTTGATTGCGAGTGAGA
TATTTATGCCAGCCAGCCAGACGCAGACGCGCCGAGACAGAACTTAATGGGCCCGCTAACAGCGCGATTT
GCTGGTGACCCAATGCGACCAGATGCTCCACGCCCAGTCGCGTACCGTCTTCATGGGAGAAAATAATACT
GTTGATGGGTGTCTGGTCAGAGACATCAAGAAATAACGCCGGAACATTAGTGCAGGCAGCTTCCACAGCA
ATGGCATCCTGGTCATCCAGCGGATAGTTAATGATCAGCCCACTGACGCGTTGCGCGAGAAGATTGTGCA
CCGCCGCTTTACAGGCTTCGACGCCGCTTCGTTCTACCATCGACACCACCACGCTGGCACCCAGTTGATC
GGCGCGAGATTTAATCGCCGCGACAATTTGCGACGGCGCGTGCAGGGCCAGACTGGAGGTGGCAACGCCA
ATCAGCAACGACTGTTTGCCCGCCAGTTGTTGTGCCACGCGGTTGGGAATGTAATTCAGCTCCGCCATCG
CCGCTTCCACTTTTTCCCGCGTTTTCGCAGAAACGTGGCTGGCCTGGTTCACCACGCGGGAAACGGTCTG
ATAAGAGACACCGGCATACTCTGCGACATCGTATAACGTTACTGGTTTCACATTCACCACCCTGAATTGA
CTCTCTTCCGGGCGCTATCATGCCATACCGCGAAAGGTTTTGCACCATTCGATGGTGTCGGAATTTCGGG
CAGCGTTGGGTCCTGGCCACGGGTGCGCATGATCTAGAGCTGCCTCGCGCGTTTCGGTGATGACGGTGAA
AACCTCTGACACATGCAGCTCCCGGAGACGGTCACAGCTTGTCTGTAAGCGGATGCCGGGAGCAGACAAG
CCCGTCAGGGCGCGTCAGCGGGTGTTGGCGGGTGTCGGGGCGCAGCCATGACCCAGTCACGTAGCGATAG
CGGAGTGTATACTGGCTTAACTATGCGGCATCAGAGCAGATTGTACTGAGAGTGCACCATATGCGGTGTG
AAATACCGCACAGATGCGTAAGGAGAAAATACCGCATCAGGCGCTCTTCCGCTTCCTCGCTCACTGACTC
GCTGCGCTCGGTCGTTCGGCTGCGGCGAGCGGTATCAGCTCACTCAAAGGCGGTAATACGGTTATCCACA
GAATCAGGGGATAACGCAGGAAAGAACATGTGAGCAAAAGGCCAGCAAAAGGCCAGGAACCGTAAAAAGG
CCGCGTTGCTGGCGTTTTTCCATAGGCTCCGCCCCCCTGACGAGCATCACAAAAATCGACGCTCAAGTCA
GAGGTGGCGAAACCCGACAGGACTATAAAGATACCAGGCGTTTCCCCCTGGAAGCTCCCTCGTGCGCTCT
CCTGTTCCGACCCTGCCGCTTACCGGATACCTGTCCGCCTTTCTCCCTTCGGGAAGCGTGGCGCTTTCTC
ATAGCTCACGCTGTAGGTATCTCAGTTCGGTGTAGGTCGTTCGCTCCAAGCTGGGCTGTGTGCACGAACC
CCCCGTTCAGCCCGACCGCTGCGCCTTATCCGGTAACTATCGTCTTGAGTCCAACCCGGTAAGACACGAC
TTATCGCCACTGGCAGCAGCCACTGGTAACAGGATTAGCAGAGCGAGGTATGTAGGCGGTGCTACAGAGT
TCTTGAAGTGGTGGCCTAACTACGGCTACACTAGAAGGACAGTATTTGGTATCTGCGCTCTGCTGAAGCC
AGTTACCTTCGGAAAAAGAGTTGGTAGCTCTTGATCCGGCAAACAAACCACCGCTGGTAGCGGTGGTTTT
TTTGTTTGCAAGCAGCAGATTACGCGCAGAAAAAAAGGATCTCAAGAAGATCCTTTGATCTTTTCTACGG
GGTCTGACGCTCAGTGGAACGAAAACTCACGTTAAGGGATTTTGGTCATGAGATTATCAAAAAGGATCTT
CACCTAGATCCTTTTAAATTAAAAATGAAGTTTTAAATCAATCTAAAGTATATATGAGTAAACTTGGTCT
GACAGTTACCAATGCTTAATCAGTGAGGCACCTATCTCAGCGATCTGTCTATTTCGTTCATCCATAGTTG
CCTGACTCCCCGTCGTGTAGATAACTACGATACGGGAGGGCTTACCATCTGGCCCCAGTGCTGCAATGAT
ACCGCGAGACCCACGCTCACCGGCTCCAGATTTATCAGCAATAAACCAGCCAGCCGGAAGGGCCGAGCGC
AGAAGTGGTCCTGCAACTTTATCCGCCTCCATCCAGTCTATTAATTGTTGCCGGGAAGCTAGAGTAAGTA
GTTCGCCAGTTAATAGTTTGCGCAACGTTGTTGCCATTGCTACAGGCATCGTGGTGTCACGCTCGTCGTT
TGGTATGGCTTCATTCAGCTCCGGTTCCCAACGATCAAGGCGAGTTACATGATCCCCCATGTTGTGCAAA
AAAGCGGTTAGCTCCTTCGGTCCTCCGATCGTTGTCAGAAGTAAGTTGGCCGCAGTGTTATCACTCATGG
TTATGGCAGCACTGCATAATTCTCTTACTGTCATGCCATCCGTAAGATGCTTTTCTGTGACTGGTGAGTA
CTCAACCAAGTCATTCTGAGAATAGTGTATGCGGCGACCGAGTTGCTCTTGCCCGGCGTCAATACGGGAT
AATACCGCGCCACATAGCAGAACTTTAAAAGTGCTCATCATTGGAAAACGTTCTTCGGGGCGAAAACTCT
CAAGGATCTTACCGCTGTTGAGATCCAGTTCGATGTAACCCACTCGTGCACCCAACTGATCTTCAGCATC
TTTTACTTTCACCAGCGTTTCTGGGTGAGCAAAAACAGGAAGGCAAAATGCCGCAAAAAAGGGAATAAGG
GCGACACGGAAATGTTGAATACTCATACTCTTCCTTTTTCAATATTATTGAAGCATTTATCAGGGTTATT
GTCTCATGAGCGGATACATATTTGAATGTATTTAGAAAAATAAACAAATAGGGGTTCCGCGCACATTTCC
CCGAAAAGTGCCACCTGACGTCTAAGAAACCATTATTATCATGACATTAACCTATAAAAATAGGCGTATC
ACGAGGCCCTTTCGTCTTCAC
Features (pLannotate 1.2.2; 17 found; start..end, strand, type, name):
     10..54      +  promoter       T5 promoter: bacteriophage T5 promoter for E. coli RNA polymerase, with embedded lac operator
     62..78      +  protein_bind   lac operator: The lac repressor binds to the lac operator to inhibit transcription in E. coli. This inhibition can be relieved by adding lactose or isopropyl-β-D-thiogalactopyranoside (IPTG). lac repressor encoded by lacI
    127..144     +  CDS            7xHis (fragment): 6xHis affinity tag
    439..618     +  CDS            cya (fragment): CYAA_BORP1 - Also known as cyaA. Experimental evidence at protein level: Swiss-Prot protein existence level 1. This adenylate cyclase belongs to a special class of bacterial toxin. It causes whooping cough by acting on mammalian cells by elevating cAMP-concentration and thus disrupts normal cell function. From Bordetella pertussis (strain ATCC 9797 / DSM 5571 / NCTC 10739 / 18323).
    658..752     +  terminator     lambda t0 terminator: transcription terminator from phage lambda
    767..795     +  promoter       cat promoter (fragment): promoter of the E. coli cat gene encoding chloramphenicol acetyltransferase
    796..1452    +  CDS            cat: CAT_ECOLX - Experimental evidence at protein level: Swiss-Prot protein existence level 1. This enzyme is an effector of chloramphenicol resistance in bacteria. From Escherichia coli. This protein is used as a marker in many commonly used cloning vectors, such as pACYC184.
   1520..1606    +  terminator     rrnB T1 terminator: Escherichia coli rrnB; transcription terminator T1 from the E. coli rrnB gene
   1629..1646    -  promoter       tet promoter (fragment): E. coli promoter for tetracycline efflux protein gene
   1665..1686    -  protein_bind   CAP binding site: CAP binding activates transcription in the presence of cAMP. E. coli catabolite activator protein
   1699..2781    -  CDS            lacI: lac repressor; lacI; The lac repressor binds to the lac operator to inhibit transcription in E. coli. This inhibition can be relieved by adding lactose or isopropyl-β-D-thiogalactopyranoside (IPTG).
   2782..2859    -  promoter       lacIq promoter: lacI (mutant); In the lacIq allele, a single base change in the promoter boosts expression of the lacI gene about 10-fold.
   2908..2949    +  CDS            rop (fragment): Rop protein, which maintains plasmids at low copy number; rop
   3051..3191    +  misc_feature   bom: basis of mobility region from pBR322
   3377..3965    -  rep_origin     ori: high-copy-number ColE1/pMB1/pBR322/pUC origin of replication
   4136..4996    -  CDS            AmpR: β-lactamase; bla; confers resistance to ampicillin, carbenicillin, and related antibiotics
   4997..5101    -  promoter       AmpR promoter: bla
