[The description below was written by a language model from this plasmid's Addgene catalogue record and pLannotate feature annotations shown in this document.]
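Description:
pQE-9-RTXMCR-TLY-X2N-C is a bacterial expression plasmid built on the pQE-9 backbone for producing a synthetic, calcium-responsive repeat protein in E. coli. It replicates from a high-copy ColE1/pMB1-type origin and is selected with ampicillin through the β-lactamase (AmpR) gene and its native promoter. The sequenced record (about 5.2 kb) also annotates a pBR322 bom region, a small rop fragment, and a chloramphenicol acetyltransferase (cat) coding sequence preceded by only a fragment of its promoter and followed by the rrnB T1 terminator. The catalogue lists ampicillin as the only resistance marker.

The insert, cloned between BamHI and HindIII sites that both remain intact, encodes a designed Repeats-in-Toxin (RTX) protein in which the consensus nonapeptide GGAGNDTLY is repeated nine times and followed by a C-terminal capping domain. The annotation detects a fragment matching the Bordetella pertussis adenylate cyclase toxin (cya/CyaA) at the 3′ end of the open reading frame. Its position fits the capping domain, although the record does not state the domain's origin. An N-terminal 6xHis tag allows metal-affinity purification. Expression is driven by the phage T5 promoter, which has an embedded lac operator and is followed by a second one, and transcription ends at the lambda t0 terminator. A plasmid-borne lacI gene under the lacIq promoter supplies high levels of repressor, so transcription stays off until it is induced with IPTG. The associated publication concerns sequence-defined structural transitions in calcium-responsive proteins, which suggests the construct is used to make purified RTX protein for studying how repeat sequence affects such transitions.
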