Addgene plasmid #225974: pQE-9-RTXMCR-TLY-X2N-C
Purpose: Repeats-In-Toxin (RTX) protein consensus sequence GGAGNDTLY repeated nine times with C-terminal Capping Domain
Depositing lab: Danielle Mai. Depositing organization: Stanford University. Publication: Sequence-defined structural transitions by calcium-responsive proteins. Chang M, Huang W, Shambharkar G, Hernandez K, Mai DJ. Polym Chem. 2024. doi: https://doi.org/10.1039/D4PY00907J.
Backbone
  Vector backbone: pQE-9
  Vector type: Bacterial Expression
Growth in bacteria
  Bacterial resistance: Ampicillin, 100 μg/mL
  Growth temperature: 37°C
  Growth strain: DH5alpha
  Copy number: High Copy
Gene/Insert
  Gene/Insert name: RTXMCR-TLY-X2N-C
  Species: Synthetic
  Tag / fusion protein: 6xHis (N terminal on insert)
  Cloning method: Restriction Enzyme; 5′ cloning site BamHI (not destroyed); 3′ cloning site HindIII (not destroyed)
Terms and licenses: Academic/Nonprofit Terms; Industry Terms: Not Available to Industry
Depositor comments: Please visit https://doi.org/10.26434/chemrxiv-2024-wk4bn-v3 for preprint.
How to cite: pQE-9-RTXMCR-TLY-X2N-C was a gift from Danielle Mai (Addgene plasmid # 225974 ; http://n2t.net/addgene:225974 ; RRID:Addgene_225974)
